>Addgene plasmid #166789 | pDONR221 DPP9S | addgene full sequence | sequence record 331961 | Addgene NGS Result
CAAACCGCCTCTCCCCGCGCGTTGGCCGATTCATTAATGCAGCTGGCACGACAGGTTTCCCGACTGGAAA
GCGGGCAGTGAGCGCAACGCAATTAATACGCGTACCGCTAGCCAGGAAGAGTTTGTAGAAACGCAAAAAG
GCCATCCGTCAGGATGGCCTTCTGCTTAGTTTGATGCCTGGCAGTTTATGGCGGGCGTCCTGCCCGCCAC
CCTCCGGGCCGTTGCTTCACAACGTTCAAATCCGCTCCCGGCGGATTTGTCCTACTCAGGAGAGCGTTCA
CCGACAAACAACAGATAAAACGAAAGGCCCAGTCTTCCGACTGAGCCTTTCGTTTTATTTGATGCCTGGC
AGTTCCCTACTCTCGCGTTAACGCTAGCATGGATGTTTTCCCAGTCACGACGTTGTAAAACGACGGCCAG
TCTTAAGCTCGGGCCCCAAATAATGATTTTATTTTGACTGATAGTGACCTGTTCGTTGCAACAAATTGAT
GAGCAATGCTTTTTTATAATGCCAACTTTGTACAAAAAAGCAGGCTTCGCCACCATGGCCACCACCGGGA
CCCCAACGGCCGACCGAGGCGACGCAGCCGCCACAGATGACCCGGCCGCCCGCTTCCAGGTGCAGAAGCA
CTCGTGGGACGGGCTCCGGAGCATCATCCACGGCAGCCGCAAGTACTCGGGCCTCATTGTCAACAAGGCG
CCCCACGACTTCCAGTTTGTGCAGAAGACGGATGAGTCTGGGCCCCACTCCCACCGCCTCTACTACCTGG
GAATGCCATATGGCAGCCGAGAGAACTCCCTCCTCTACTCTGAGATTCCCAAGAAGGTCCGGAAAGAGGC
TCTGCTGCTCCTGTCCTGGAAGCAGATGCTGGATCATTTCCAGGCCACGCCCCACCATGGGGTCTACTCT
CGGGAGGAGGAGCTGCTGAGGGAGCGGAAACGCCTGGGGGTCTTCGGCATCACCTCCTACGACTTCCACA
GCGAGAGTGGCCTCTTCCTCTTCCAGGCCAGCAACAGCCTCTTCCACTGCCGCGACGGCGGCAAGAACGG
CTTCATGGTGTCCCCTATGAAACCGCTGGAAATCAAGACCCAGTGCTCAGGGCCCCGGATGGACCCCAAA
ATCTGCCCTGCCGACCCTGCCTTCTTCTCCTTCATCAATAACAGCGACCTGTGGGTGGCCAACATCGAGA
CAGGCGAAGAGCGGCGGCTGACCTTCTGCCACCAAGGTTTATCCAATGTCCTGGATGACCCCAAGTCTGC
GGGTGTGGCCACCTTCGTCATACAGGAAGAGTTCGACCGCTTCACTGGGTACTGGTGGTGCCCCACAGCC
TCCTGGGAAGGTTCAGAGGGCCTCAAGACGCTGCGAATCCTGTATGAGGAAGTCGATGAGTCCGAGGTGG
AGGTCATTCACGTCCCCTCTCCTGCGCTAGAAGAAAGGAAGACGGACTCGTATCGGTACCCCAGGACAGG
CAGCAAGAATCCCAAGATTGCCTTGAAACTGGCTGAGTTCCAGACTGACAGCCAGGGCAAGATCGTCTCG
ACCCAGGAGAAGGAGCTGGTGCAGCCCTTCAGCTCGCTGTTCCCGAAGGTGGAGTACATCGCCAGGGCCG
GGTGGACCCGGGATGGCAAATACGCCTGGGCCATGTTCCTGGACCGGCCCCAGCAGTGGCTCCAGCTCGT
CCTCCTCCCCCCGGCCCTGTTCATCCCGAGCACAGAGAATGAGGAGCAGCGGCTAGCCTCTGCCAGAGCT
GTCCCCAGGAATGTCCAGCCGTATGTGGTGTACGAGGAGGTCACCAACGTCTGGATCAATGTTCATGACA
TCTTCTATCCCTTCCCCCAATCAGAGGGAGAGGACGAGCTCTGCTTTCTCCGCGCCAATGAATGCAAGAC
CGGCTTCTGCCATTTGTACAAAGTCACCGCCGTTTTAAAATCCCAGGGCTACGATTGGAGTGAGCCCTTC
AGCCCCGGGGAAGATGAATTTAAGTGCCCCATTAAGGAAGAGATTGCTCTGACCAGCGGTGAATGGGAGG
TTTTGGCGAGGCACGGCTCCAAGATCTGGGTCAATGAGGAGACCAAGCTGGTGTACTTCCAGGGCACCAA
GGACACGCCGCTGGAGCACCACCTCTACGTGGTCAGCTATGAGGCGGCCGGCGAGATCGTACGCCTCACC
ACGCCCGGCTTCTCCCATAGCTGCTCCATGAGCCAGAACTTCGACATGTTCGTCAGCCACTACAGCAGCG
TGAGCACGCCGCCCTGCGTGCACGTCTACAAGCTGAGCGGCCCCGACGACGACCCCCTGCACAAGCAGCC
CCGCTTCTGGGCTAGCATGATGGAGGCAGCCAGCTGCCCCCCGGATTATGTTCCTCCAGAGATCTTCCAT
TTCCACACGCGCTCGGATGTGCGGCTCTACGGCATGATCTACAAGCCCCACGCCTTGCAGCCAGGGAAGA
AGCACCCCACCGTCCTCTTTGTATATGGAGGCCCCCAGGTGCAGCTGGTGAATAACTCCTTCAAAGGCAT
CAAGTACTTGCGGCTCAACACACTGGCCTCCCTGGGCTACGCCGTGGTTGTGATTGACGGCAGGGGCTCC
TGTCAGCGAGGGCTTCGGTTCGAAGGGGCCCTGAAAAACCAAATGGGCCAGGTGGAGATCGAGGACCAGG
TGGAGGGCCTGCAGTTCGTGGCCGAGAAGTATGGCTTCATCGACCTGAGCCGAGTTGCCATCCATGGCTG
GTCCTACGGGGGCTTCCTCTCGCTCATGGGGCTAATCCACAAGCCCCAGGTGTTCAAGGTGGCCATCGCG
GGTGCCCCGGTCACCGTCTGGATGGCCTACGACACAGGGTACACTGAGCGCTACATGGACGTCCCTGAGA
ACAACCAGCACGGCTATGAGGCGGGTTCCGTGGCCCTGCACGTGGAGAAGCTGCCCAATGAGCCCAACCG
CTTGCTTATCCTCCACGGCTTCCTGGACGAAAACGTGCACTTTTTCCACACAAACTTCCTCGTCTCCCAA
CTGATCCGAGCAGGGAAACCTTACCAGCTCCAGATCTACCCCAACGAGAGACACAGTATTCGCTGCCCCG
AGTCGGGCGAGCACTATGAAGTCACGTTGCTGCACTTTCTACAGGAATACCTCGACCCAGCTTTCTTGTA
CAAAGTTGGCATTATAAGAAAGCATTGCTTATCAATTTGTTGCAACGAACAGGTCACTATCAGTCAAAAT
AAAATCATTATTTGCCATCCAGCTGATATCCCCTATAGTGAGTCGTATTACATGGTCATAGCTGTTTCCT
GGCAGCTCTGGCCCGTGTCTCAAAATCTCTGATGTTACATTGCACAAGATAAAAATATATCATCATGAAC
AATAAAACTGTCTGCTTACATAAACAGTAATACAAGGGGTGTTATGAGCCATATTCAACGGGAAACGTCG
AGGCCGCGATTAAATTCCAACATGGATGCTGATTTATATGGGTATAAATGGGCTCGCGATAATGTCGGGC
AATCAGGTGCGACAATCTATCGCTTGTATGGGAAGCCCGATGCGCCAGAGTTGTTTCTGAAACATGGCAA
AGGTAGCGTTGCCAATGATGTTACAGATGAGATGGTCAGACTAAACTGGCTGACGGAATTTATGCCTCTT
CCGACCATCAAGCATTTTATCCGTACTCCTGATGATGCATGGTTACTCACCACTGCGATCCCCGGAAAAA
CAGCATTCCAGGTATTAGAAGAATATCCTGATTCAGGTGAAAATATTGTTGATGCGCTGGCAGTGTTCCT
GCGCCGGTTGCATTCGATTCCTGTTTGTAATTGTCCTTTTAACAGCGATCGCGTATTTCGTCTCGCTCAG
GCGCAATCACGAATGAATAACGGTTTGGTTGATGCGAGTGATTTTGATGACGAGCGTAATGGCTGGCCTG
TTGAACAAGTCTGGAAAGAAATGCATAAACTTTTGCCATTCTCACCGGATTCAGTCGTCACTCATGGTGA
TTTCTCACTTGATAACCTTATTTTTGACGAGGGGAAATTAATAGGTTGTATTGATGTTGGACGAGTCGGA
ATCGCAGACCGATACCAGGATCTTGCCATCCTATGGAACTGCCTCGGTGAGTTTTCTCCTTCATTACAGA
AACGGCTTTTTCAAAAATATGGTATTGATAATCCTGATATGAATAAATTGCAGTTTCATTTGATGCTCGA
TGAGTTTTTCTAATCAGAATTGGTTAATTGGTTGTAACACTGGCAGAGCATTACGCTGACTTGACGGGAC
GGCGCAAGCTCATGACCAAAATCCCTTAACGTGAGTTACGCGTCGTTCCACTGAGCGTCAGACCCCGTAG
AAAAGATCAAAGGATCTTCTTGAGATCCTTTTTTTCTGCGCGTAATCTGCTGCTTGCAAACAAAAAAACC
ACCGCTACCAGCGGTGGTTTGTTTGCCGGATCAAGAGCTACCAACTCTTTTTCCGAAGGTAACTGGCTTC
AGCAGAGCGCAGATACCAAATACTGTTCTTCTAGTGTAGCCGTAGTTAGGCCACCACTTCAAGAACTCTG
TAGCACCGCCTACATACCTCGCTCTGCTAATCCTGTTACCAGTGGCTGCTGCCAGTGGCGATAAGTCGTG
TCTTACCGGGTTGGACTCAAGACGATAGTTACCGGATAAGGCGCAGCGGTCGGGCTGAACGGGGGGTTCG
TGCACACAGCCCAGCTTGGAGCGAACGACCTACACCGAACTGAGATACCTACAGCGTGAGCTATGAGAAA
GCGCCACGCTTCCCGAAGGGAGAAAGGCGGACAGGTATCCGGTAAGCGGCAGGGTCGGAACAGGAGAGCG
CACGAGGGAGCTTCCAGGGGGAAACGCCTGGTATCTTTATAGTCCTGTCGGGTTTCGCCACCTCTGACTT
GAGCGTCGATTTTTGTGATGCTCGTCAGGGGGGCGGAGCCTATGGAAAAACGCCAGCAACGCGGCCTTTT
TACGGTTCCTGGCCTTTTGCTGGCCTTTTGCTCACATGTTCTTTCCTGCGTTATCCCCTGATTCTGTGGA
TAACCGTATTACCGCCTTTGAGTGAGCTGATACCGCTCGCCGCAGCCGAACGACCGAGCGCAGCGAGTCA
GTGAGCGAGGAAGCGGAAGAGCGCCCAATACG
Features (pLannotate 1.2.2; 10 found; start..end, strand, type, name):
    136..163     -  terminator     rrnB T2 terminator: transcription terminator T2 from the E. coli rrnB gene
    295..338     +  terminator     rrnB T1 terminator: Escherichia coli rrnB; transcription terminator T1 from the E. coli rrnB gene
    385..421     -  CDS            lacZα (fragment): LacZα fragment of β-galactosidase; lacZ fragment
    437..536     +  protein_bind   attL1: mutant version of attL; recombination site for the Gateway® LR reaction LR Clonase™
    545..3133    +  CDS            DPP9: DPP9_HUMAN - Also known as DPRP2. Experimental evidence at protein level: Swiss-Prot protein existence level 1. Dipeptidyl peptidase that cleaves off N-terminal dipeptides from proteins having a Pro or Ala residue at position 2 (PubMed:12662155, PubMed:16475979, PubMed:19667070, PubMed:30291141, PubMed:29382749). Acts as an inhibitor of caspase-1-dependent monocyte and macrophage pyroptosis: inhibits pyroptosis by preventing activation of NLRP1 and CARD8 via an unknown mechanism (PubMed:27820798, PubMed:30291141, PubMed:29967349, PubMed:31525884, PubMed:32796818). From Homo sapiens (Human).
   3135..3234    -  protein_bind   attL2: mutant version of attL; recombination site for the Gateway® LR reaction LR Clonase™
   3252..3270    -  promoter       T7 promoter: promoter for bacteriophage T7 RNA polymerase
   3404..4213    +  CDS            KanR: aminoglycoside phosphotransferase; aph(3')-Ia; confers resistance to kanamycin in bacteria or G418 (Geneticin®) in eukaryotes
   4360..4948    +  rep_origin     ori: high-copy-number ColE1/pMB1/pBR322/pUC origin of replication
   5131..81      +  CDS            lacI (fragment) (across the origin): lac repressor; lacI; The lac repressor binds to the lac operator to inhibit transcription in E. coli. This inhibition can be relieved by adding lactose or isopropyl-β-D-thiogalactopyranoside (IPTG).
