[The description below was written by a language model from this plasmid's Addgene catalogue record and pLannotate feature annotations shown in this document.]
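Description:
pDONR221 DPP9S is a Gateway entry clone built on the pDONR221 backbone, carrying the human DPP9 coding sequence in the form the depositor calls DPP9S, cloned without a stop codon. It is a bacterial shuttling plasmid of about 5.1 kb rather than an expression vector. It replicates in E. coli from a high-copy ColE1/pUC-type origin and is selected with kanamycin through an aminoglycoside phosphotransferase (KanR) gene. The annotated sequence also shows the rrnB T1 and T2 transcription terminators upstream of the cloning region, which insulate the insert from read-through transcription. Short lacZα and lacI fragments are backbone remnants with no evident function here.

The DPP9 open reading frame is flanked by attL1 and attL2 sites, the product of a Gateway BP reaction. These sites allow directional transfer of the insert into any attR-containing destination vector by LR recombination. Because the stop codon is omitted, the open reading frame can be read through attL2-derived sequence into a C-terminal tag or fusion partner supplied by the destination vector. No promoter is positioned to drive sense-strand expression of DPP9. The only promoter annotated is a T7 promoter just outside attL2 on the opposite strand, a standard pDONR221 element commonly used as a priming site. Expression therefore depends entirely on the destination vector chosen.

DPP9 is a dipeptidyl peptidase that removes N-terminal dipeptides from substrates with proline or alanine at position 2, and it restrains NLRP1- and CARD8-dependent pyroptosis. The plasmid was deposited in connection with work on how DPP9 represses NLRP1 inflammasome activation, and it serves as the source clone for generating tagged DPP9 expression constructs. The listed sequencing primers are baculovirus-type (polyhedrin and SV40 polyA), and neither of those elements is annotated in this plasmid.
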