Addgene plasmid #166789: pDONR221 DPP9S
Purpose: pDONR gateway shuttling vector with DPP9S (no stop codon)
Depositing lab: Daniel Bachovchin. Depositing organization: Memorial Sloan-Kettering Cancer Center. Publication: DPP9 sequesters the C terminus of NLRP1 to repress inflammasome activation. Hollingsworth LR, Sharif H, Griswold AR, Fontana P, Mintseris J, Dagbay KB, Paulo JA, Gygi SP, Bachovchin DA, Wu H. Nature. 2021 Mar 17. pii: 10.1038/s41586-021-03350-4. doi: 10.1038/s41586-021-03350-4. PubMed 33731932.
Backbone
  Vector backbone: pDONR221
  Vector type: Gateway shuttling vector
Growth in bacteria
  Bacterial resistance: Kanamycin, 50 μg/mL
  Growth temperature: 37°C
  Growth strain: DH5alpha
  Copy number: High Copy
Gene/Insert
  Gene/Insert name: DPP9 (alt name: DPP9S)
  Species: H. sapiens (human)
  Entrez Gene: DPP9 (a.k.a. DP9, DPLP9, DPP IX, DPRP-2, DPRP2, HATIS, IMD111)
  Cloning method: Gateway Cloning
  Sequencing primers: 5′ polyhedrin-fwd; 3′ SV40pA-R
Terms and licenses: Academic/Nonprofit Terms; Industry Terms: Not Available to Industry
Depositor comments: pDONR gateway shuttling vector with DPP9S (no stop codon)
How to cite: pDONR221 DPP9S was a gift from Daniel Bachovchin (Addgene plasmid # 166789 ; http://n2t.net/addgene:166789 ; RRID:Addgene_166789)
